>Addgene plasmid #40144 | pFM041 | addgene partial sequence | sequence record 53222 | GFP-F 5'-GGTCCTTCTTGAGTTTGTAAC-3'
ATCAACAAGTTTGTACAAAAAAGCAGGCTTGATGACTGACTTGGATACGTCCTCAGCCCAGATCAGGGCA
TCCCAATCCGACTTATCCATAGCTAATAGCTCACCCCGCTTGTTGGAATCAAACGCTACCACCTCCACTG
CTTGTATTAATGATGTGCAGCAACCAGTGCGCCGAGACCTGTCGAGCGAGCTGCTGTGTCCCTTGTGTGA
CCAACTCTTCGATCGCCCGGTCATGGTTACTTGTGGCCACTCCTACTGTGAACCATGTATTGAGCGTCAC
ACTAGAGACACACGTGCTTGTGTTATTTGTAAGCTG
