>Addgene plasmid #40144 | pFM041 | addgene partial sequence | sequence record 53651 | wPar-2-RR-F1 5'-TTGTGGCCACTCCTACTGTGAACC-3'
AACATGGTTCGAAAATTAAAGAACCAAGAAAACATTGAGTCGAGCTACGATGACCTCTTCATCTGCGAAG
AGAAACTTCAAAAAGCTCCAACTCCACCAATCAGCGAAGAGATTCCAGCGCAAAAAATGACAAGGTCGTT
GTCGCAAAGAAGCAAACGCCGACTCTTCTTCTCTATTGCTGGACCAACCATCTGCTCGAGCCCAATCACC
CCACACCGCCGTCGCCCACTGTCGCCAAGTGCTCGTCCCGCCAAAAGTTCTCTGAAAATCCCGCCGGAGC
CGCTGAACCACTCGCTCTCACCTCCAGGATTCCATAACAGTCACCACCACCGAGACGATTCTCTGGTGCT
CGCCGGCGGAAATTTCCGCCGAAATGGATTCGGCCGACGTGCGGAACGCTTCACCGCCGCCACCACCAGT
GCACAAAGTTTTGCTGAAAGTTCGCAGATTTCCACTGGAAATTCGTCGAAAATCGATGACGAGTCCGACG
GGACGAAGCTGAAGCGCAACTCGTTCCTTCGTAGATCACTCAACGCGTTTCGCTCGAAAAGCTCCGGCAA
AGAGCAAAAGAGCTTCCGAGTTTTTGCTCAGATCCCTGAGCACCCCACGGAGCACCATGATGTTCCAGAA
