[The description below was written by a language model from this plasmid's Addgene catalogue record.]
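Description:
pFM041 (also recorded as pID3.01-par-2RR S241A) is a C. elegans expression plasmid built on pID3.01, a large (about 18 kb) Gateway destination vector for worm transgenesis. It is propagated in E. coli under ampicillin selection. For selection in the nematode it carries an unc-119 rescuing fragment, which restores normal movement to unc-119 mutant animals and so allows transformants to be identified. The record does not state the bacterial origin of replication or the copy number, and no feature table is provided, so the finer layout of the backbone cannot be described.

The payload, introduced by Gateway recombination, is a modified C. elegans par-2 coding sequence placed under the pie-1 promoter, a regulatory element commonly used to drive transgene expression in the germline and early embryo. GFP supplied by the backbone is fused to the N terminus, giving a GFP::PAR-2 fusion that can be followed by live imaging. Two changes distinguish the insert from wild-type par-2. Base pairs 6–523 were recoded so that the transgene transcript escapes RNAi directed against the corresponding endogenous sequence, and the protein carries an S241A substitution, which replaces a serine with a non-phosphorylatable alanine.

Together these features support a replacement strategy: endogenous par-2 can be depleted by RNAi while the RNAi-resistant, GFP-tagged mutant remains expressed, so that the localisation and function of the S241A variant can be assessed on its own. The associated publication concerns the establishment of polarized PAR domains in the C. elegans zygote, consistent with this use.
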