Addgene plasmid #40144: pFM041
Depositing lab: Geraldine Seydoux. Depositing organization: Johns Hopkins University and School of Medicine. Publication: Microtubules induce self-organization of polarized PAR domains in Caenorhabditis elegans zygotes. Motegi F, Zonies S, Hao Y, Cuenca AA, Griffin E, Seydoux G. Nat Cell Biol. 2011 Oct 9;13(11):1361-7. doi: 10.1038/ncb2354. PubMed 21983565.
Backbone
  Vector backbone: pID3.01
  Backbone manufacturer: Addgene plasmid 22720
  Backbone size w/o insert (bp): 18033
  Vector type: Worm Expression ; Gateway Destination vector
  Selectable markers: unc-119 rescuing fragment
Growth in bacteria
  Bacterial resistance: Ampicillin, 100 μg/mL
  Growth temperature: 37°C
  Growth strain: DH5alpha
  Copy number: Unknown
Gene/Insert
  Gene/Insert name: par-2 RNAi resistant (S241A) (alt name: par-2)
  Species: C. elegans (nematode)
  Mutation: S241A; base pairs 6-523 of par-2 were recoded to create the RNAi-resistant par-2 transgene.
  GenBank ID: NC_003281.9
  Entrez Gene: par-2 (a.k.a. CELE_F58B6.3)
  Promoter: pie-1
  Tag / fusion protein: GFP (N terminal on backbone)
  Cloning method: Gateway Cloning
  Sequencing primers: 5′ GFP_F
Terms and licenses: Academic/Nonprofit Terms; Industry Terms: Not Available to Industry
Depositor comments: Alternate plasmid name: pID3.01-par-2RR S241A
How to cite: pFM041 was a gift from Geraldine Seydoux (Addgene plasmid # 40144 ; http://n2t.net/addgene:40144 ; RRID:Addgene_40144)
